>Addgene plasmid #23700 | pDONR223-TWF2 | depositor partial sequence | sequence record 11171 | Author sequence
ATGGCGCACCAAACGGGCATCCACGCCACGGAAGAGCTGAAGGAATTCTTTGCCAAGGCACGGGCTGGCT
CTGTGCGGCTCATCAAGGTTGTGATTGAGGACGAGCAGCTCGTGCTGGGTGCCTCGCAGGAGCCAGTAGG
CCGCTGGGATCAGGACTATGACAGGGCCGTGCTGCCACTGCTGGACGCCCAGCAGCCCTGCTACCTGCTC
TACCGCCTCGACTCACAGAATGCTCAGGGCTTCGAATGGCTCTTCCTCGCCTGGTCGCCTGATAACTCCC
CCGTGCGGCTGAAGATGCTGTACGCGGCCACGCGGGCCACAGTGAAAAAGGAGTTTGGAGGTGGCCACAT
CAAGGATGAGCTCTTCGGGACTGTGAAGGATGACCTCTCTTTTGCTGGGTACCAGAAACACCTGTCGTCC
TGTGCGGCACCTGCCCCGCTGACCTCGGCTGAGAGAGAGCTCCAGCAGATCCGCATTAACGAGGTGAAGA
CAGAGATCAGTGTGGAAAGCAAGCACCAGACCCTGCAGGGCCTCGCCTTCCCCCTGCAGCCTGAGGCCCA
GCGGGCACTCCAGCAGCTCAAGCAGAAAATGGTCAACTACATCCAGATGAAGCTGGACCTAGAGCGGGAA
ACCATTGAGCTGGTGCACACAGAGCCCACGGATGTGGCCCAGCTGCCCTCCCGGGTGCCCCGAGATGCTG
CCCGCTACCACTTCTTCCTCTACAAGCACACCCATGAGGGCGACCCCCTTGAGTCTGTAGTGTTCATCTA
CTCCATGCCGGGGTACAAGTGCAGCATCAAGGAGCGAATGCTCTACTCCAGCTGCAAGAGCCGCCTCCTC
GACTCCGTGGAGCAGGACTTCCATCTGGAGATCGCCAAGAAAATTGAGATTGGCGATGGGGCAGAGCTGA
CGGCAGAGTTCCTCTACGACGAGGTGCACCCCAAGCAACACGCCTTCAAGCAGGCCTTCGCCAAGCCCAA
GGGCCCAGGGGGCAAGCGGGGCCATAAGCGCCTCATCCGCGGCCCGGGTGAAAATGGGGATGACAGCTAG
