>Addgene plasmid #23700 | pDONR223-TWF2 | addgene partial sequence | sequence record 29508 | 23700 with M13pUc-fwd
CTCGGGCCCAATAATGATTTTATTTTGACTGATAGTGACCTGTTCGTTGCAACAAATTGATGAGCAATGC
TTTTTTATAATGCCAACTTTGTACAAAAAAGTTGGCATGGCGCACCAAACGGGCATCCACGCCACGGAAG
AGCTGAAGGAATTCTTTGCCAAGGCACGGGCTGGCTCTGTGCGGCTCATCAAGGTTGTGATTGAGGACGA
GCAGCTCGTGCTGGGTGCCTCGCAGGAGCCAGTAGGCCGCTGGGATCAGGACTATGACAGGGCCGTGCTG
CCACTGCTGGACGCCCAGCAGCCCTGCTACCTGCTCTACCGCCTCGACTCACAGAATGCTCAGGGCTTCG
AATGGCTCTTCCTCGCCTGGTCGCCTGATAACTCCCCCGTGCGGCTGAAGATGCTGTACGCGGCCACGCG
GGCCACAGTGAAAAAGGAGTTTGGAGGTGGCCACATCAAGGATGAGCTCTTCGGGACTGTGAAGGATGAC
CTCTCTTTTGCTGGGTACCAGAAACACCTGTCGTCCTGTGCGGCACCTGCCCCGCTGACCTCGGCTGAGA
GAGAGCTCCAGCAGATCCGCATTAACGAGGTGAAGACAGAGATCAGTGTGGAAAGCAAGCACCAGACCCT
GCAGGGCCTCGCCTTCCCCCTGCAGCCTGAGGCCCAGCGGGCACTCCA
