[The description below was written by a language model from this plasmid's Addgene catalogue record.]
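Description:
pDONR223-TWF2 is a Gateway entry-type clone built on the Invitrogen pDONR223 donor backbone (about 5 kb without insert), carrying the human TWF2 open reading frame, also known as PTK9L, A6RP or A6-related protein (twinfilin-2). The insert is recorded as roughly 1,050 bp and was introduced by Gateway recombination, so in the finished plasmid the ORF should be flanked by recombination sites that allow it to be moved by an LR reaction into compatible destination vectors. The plasmid is maintained in E. coli as a high-copy construct under spectinomycin selection. No feature table is provided, so the origin of replication and the exact att sites are not documented in the record; the use of M13 forward and reverse sequencing primers indicates that standard primer sites flank the insert.

The ORF deliberately lacks a stop codon. This "open" configuration lets the coding sequence be read through into a C-terminal epitope tag and stop codon supplied by the destination vector. The donor backbone is not intended for expression, and the depositors explicitly state that the plasmid should not be transfected directly; the record mentions no promoter driving TWF2. Instead, it serves as a shuttle and archival source of the ORF, and a series of custom lentiviral destination vectors (pLX301 to pLX304) is recommended for expression in mammalian cells. The clone belongs to a kit of ORF constructs associated with a study that used gain-of-function expression to identify mediators of resistance to RAF inhibition through MAP kinase pathway reactivation.
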