Addgene plasmid #23700: pDONR223-TWF2
Depositing lab: William Hahn & David Root. Depositing organization: Dana-Farber Cancer Institute. Publication: COT drives resistance to RAF inhibition through MAP kinase pathway reactivation. Johannessen CM, Boehm JS, Kim SY, Thomas SR, Wardwell L, Johnson LA, Emery CM, Stransky N, Cogdill AP, Barretina J, Caponigro G, Hieronymus H, Murray RR, Salehi-Ashtiani K, Hill DE, Vidal M, Zhao JJ, Yang X, Alkan O, Kim S, Harris JL, Wilson CJ, Myer VE, Finan PM, Root DE, Roberts TM, Golub T, Flaherty KT, Dummer R, Weber BL, Sellers WR, Schlegel R, Wargo JA, Hahn WC, Garraway LA. Nature. 2010 Dec 16;468(7326):968-72. doi: 10.1038/nature09627 PubMed 21107320.
Backbone
  Vector backbone: pDONR223
  Backbone manufacturer: Invitrogen
  Backbone size w/o insert (bp): 5005
  Vector type: Gateway Donor vector
Growth in bacteria
  Bacterial resistance: Spectinomycin, 50 μg/mL
  Growth temperature: 37°C
  Growth strain: DH5alpha
  Copy number: High Copy
Gene/Insert
  Gene/Insert name: TWF2 (alt name: PTK9L protein tyrosine kinase 9-like (A6-related protein))
  Species: H. sapiens (human)
  Insert size (bp): 1050
  Entrez Gene: TWF2 (a.k.a. MSTP011, A6RP, A6r, PTK9L)
  Cloning method: Gateway Cloning
  Sequencing primers: 5′ M13pUC-fwd; 3′ M13rev
Terms and licenses: Academic/Nonprofit Terms; Industry Terms: Not Available to Industry
Depositor comments: The ORF has no Stop codon. This design enables easy recombination into a destination vector to add an epitope tag of choice and Stop codon to the ORF. Do NOT use this plasmid directly for transfections. A set of 4 custom lentiviral vectors is available ( pLX301 (http://www.addgene.org/25895/) , pLX302 (http://www.addgene.org/25896/) , pLX303 (http://www.addgene.org/25897/) , pLX304 (http://www.addgene.org/25890/) ) to be used to express these ORFs in mammalian cells. These plasmids are not included in the kit and must be ordered separately.
How to cite: pDONR223-TWF2 was a gift from William Hahn & David Root (Addgene plasmid # 23700 ; http://n2t.net/addgene:23700 ; RRID:Addgene_23700)
